>Addgene plasmid #36912 | pJJH1338 | depositor full sequence | sequence record 46148 | pJJH1338 sequence 13678 bps
ATGGCCTTAGGTCACTTCATCTCCATGGGGTTCTTCTTCTGATTTTCTAGAAAATGAGATGGGGGTGCAG
AGAGCTTCCTCAGTGACCTGCCCAGGGTCACATCAGAAATGTCAGAGCTAGAACTTGAACTCAGATTACT
AATCTTAAATTCCATGCCTTGGGGGCATGCAAGTACGATATACAGAAGGAGTGAACTCATTAGGGCAGAT
GACCAATGAGTTTAGGAAAGAAGAGTCCAGGGCAGGGTACATCTACACCACCCGCCCAGCCCTGGGTGAG
TCCAGCCACGTTCACCTCATTATAGTTGCCTCTCTCCAGTCCTACCTTGACGGGAAGCACAAGCAGAAAC
TGGGACAGGAGCCCCAGGAGACCAAATCTTCATGGTCCCTCTGGGAGGATGGGTGGGGAGAGCTGTGGCA
GAGGCCTCAGGAGGGGCCCTGCTGCTCAGTGGTGACAGATAGGGGTGAGAAAGCAGACAGAGTCATTCCG
TCAGCATTCTGGGTCTGTTTGGTACTTCTTCTCACGCTAAGGTGGCGGTGTGATATGCACAATGGCTAAA
AAGCAGGGAGAGCTGGAAAGAAACAAGGACAGAGACAGAGGCCAAGTCAACCAGACCAATTCCCAGAGGA
AGCAAAGAAACCATTACAGAGACTACAAGGGGGAAGGGAAGGAGAGATGAATTAGCTTCCCCTGTAAACC
TTAGAACCCAGCTGTTGCCAGGGCAACGGGGCAATACCTGTCTCTTCAGAGGAGATGAAGTTGCCAGGGT
AACTACATCCTGTCTTTCTCAAGGACCATCCCAGAATGTGGCACCCACTAGCCGTTACCATAGCAACTGC
CTCTTTGCCCCACTTAATCCCATCCCGTCTGTTAAAAGGGCCCTATAGTTGGAGGTGGGGGAGGTAGGAA
GAGCGATGATCACTTGTGGACTAAGTTTGTTCGCATCCCCTTCTCCAACCCCCTCAGTACATCACCCTGG
GAGAACAAGGTCCACTTGCTTCTGGGCCCACACAGTCCTGCAGTATTGTGTATATAAGGCCAGGGCAAAG
GAGGAGCAGGTTTTAAAGTGAAAGGCAGGCAGGTGTTGGGGAGGCAGTTACCGGGGCAACGGGAACAGGG
CGTTTCGGAGGTGGTTGCCATGGGGACCTGGATGCTGACGAAGGCTCGCGAGGCTGTGAGCAGCCACAGT
GCCCTGCTCAGAAGCCCCAAGCTCGTCAGTCAAGCCGGTTCTCCGTTTGCACTCAGGAGCACGGGCAGGC
GAGTGGCCCCTAGTTCTGGGGGCAGCGGGGATCCCCGGGTACCGGTCGCCACCATGGTGAGCAAGGGCGA
GGAGCTGTTCACCGGGGTGGTGCCCATCCTGGTCGAGCTGGACGGCGACGTAAACGGCCACAAGTTCAGC
GTGTCCGGCGAGGGCGAGGGCGATGCCACCTACGGCAAGCTGACCCTGAAGTTCATCTGCACCACCGGCA
AGCTGCCCGTGCCCTGGCCCACCCTCGTGACCACCCTGACCTACGGCGTGCAGTGCTTCAGCCGCTACCC
CGACCACATGAAGCAGCACGACTTCTTCAAGTCCGCCATGCCCGAAGGCTACGTCCAGGAGCGCACCATC
TTCTTCAAGGACGACGGCAACTACAAGACCCGCGCCGAGGTGAAGTTCGAGGGCGACACCCTGGTGAACC
GCATCGAGCTGAAGGGCATCGACTTCAAGGAGGACGGCAACATCCTGGGGCACAAGCTGGAGTACAACTA
CAACAGCCACAACGTCTATATCATGGCCGACAAGCAGAAGAACGGCATCAAGGTGAACTTCAAGATCCGC
CACAACATCGAGGACGGCAGCGTGCAGCTCGCCGACCACTACCAGCAGAACACCCCCATCGGCGACGGCC
CCGTGCTGCTGCCCGACAACCACTACCTGAGCACCCAGTCCGCCCTGAGCAAAGACCCCAACGAGAAGCG
CGATCACATGGTCCTGCTGGAGTTCGTGACCGCCGCCGGGATCACTCTCGGCATGGACGAGCTGTACAAG
TAAAGCGGCCGCGACTCTAGAATTCGATATCAAGCTTATCGATAATCAACCTCTGGATTACAAAATTTGT
GAAAGATTGACTGGTATTCTTAACTATGTTGCTCCTTTTACGCTATGTGGATACGCTGCTTTAATGCCTT
TGTATCATGCTATTGCTTCCCGTATGGCTTTCATTTTCTCCTCCTTGTATAAATCCTGGTTGCTGTCTCT
TTATGAGGAGTTGTGGCCCGTTGTCAGGCAACGTGGCGTGGTGTGCACTGTGTTTGCTGACGCAACCCCC
ACTGGTTGGGGCATTGCCACCACCTGTCAGCTCCTTTCCGGGACTTTCGCTTTCCCCCTCCCTATTGCCA
CGGCGGAACTCATCGCCGCCTGCCTTGCCCGCTGCTGGACAGGGGCTCGGCTGTTGGGCACTGACAATTC
CGTGGTGTTGTCGGGGAAATCATCGTCCTTTCCTTGGCTGCTCGCCTGTGTTGCCACCTGGATTCTGCGC
GGGACGTCCTTCTGCTACGTCCCTTCGGCCCTCAATCCAGCGGACCTTCCTTCCCGCGGCCTGCTGCCGG
CTCTGCGGCCTCTTCCGCGTCTTCGCCTTCGCCCTCAGACGAGTCGGATCTCCCTTTGGGCCGCCTCCCC
GCATCGATACCGTCGACCTCGAGACCTAGAAAAACATGGAGCAATCACAAGTAGCAATACAGCAGCTACC
AATGCTGATTGTGCCTGGCTAGAAGCACAAGAGGAGGAGGAGGTGGGTTTTCCAGTCACACCTCAGGTAC
CTTTAAGACCAATGACTTACAAGGCAGCTGTAGATCTTAGCCACTTTTTAAAAGAAAAGGGGGGACTGGA
AGGGCTAATTCACTCCCAACGAAGACAAGATATCCTTGATCTGTGGATCTACCACACACAAGGCTACTTC
CCTGATTGGCAGAACTACACACCAGGGCCAGGGATCAGATATCCACTGACCTTTGGATGGTGCTACAAGC
TAGTACCAGTTGAGCAAGAGAAGGTAGAAGAAGCCAATGAAGGAGAGAACACCCGCTTGTTACACCCTGT
GAGCCTGCATGGGATGGATGACCCGGAGAGAGAAGTATTAGAGTGGAGGTTTGACAGCCGCCTAGCATTT
CATCACATGGCCCGAGAGCTGCATCCGGACTGTACTGGGTCTCTCTGGTTAGACCAGATCTGAGCCTGGG
AGCTCTCTGGCTAACTAGGGAACCCACTGCTTAAGCCTCAATAAAGCTTGCCTTGAGTGCTTCAAGTAGT
GTGTGCCCGTCTGTTGTGTGACTCTGGTAACTAGAGATCCCTCAGACCCTTTTAGTCAGTGTGGAAAATC
TCTAGCAGGGCCCGTTTAAACCCGCTGATCAGCCTCGACTGTGCCTTCTAGTTGCCAGCCATCTGTTGTT
TGCCCCTCCCCCGTGCCTTCCTTGACCCTGGAAGGTGCCACTCCCACTGTCCTTTCCTAATAAAATGAGG
AAATTGCATCGCATTGTCTGAGTAGGTGTCATTCTATTCTGGGGGGTGGGGTGGGGCAGGACAGCAAGGG
GGAGGATTGGGAAGACAATAGCAGGCATGCTGGGGATGCGGTGGGCTCTATGGCTTCTGAGGCGGAAAGA
ACCAGCTGGGGCTCTAGGGGGTATCCCC
[124 nt withheld, positions 3669-3792]
C
[91 nt withheld, positions 3794-3884]
A
[49 nt withheld, positions 3886-3934]
CCTTTGACGTTGGAGTCCACGTTCTTT
[37 nt withheld, positions 3962-3998]
ACCCTATCTCGGTCTATTCTTTTGATTTATAAGGGATTTTGCCGATTTCGGCCTATTGGTTAAAAAATGA
GCTGATTTAACAAAAATTTAACGCGAATTAATTCTGTGGAATGTGTGTCAGTTAGGGTGTGGAAAGTCCC
CAGGCTCCCCAGCAGGCAGAAGTATGCAAAGCATGCATCTCAATTAGTCAGCAACCAGGTGTGGAAAGTC
CCCAGGCTCCCCAGCAGGCAGAAGTATGCAAAGCATGCATCTCAATTAGTCAGCAACCATAGTCCCGCCC
CTAACTCCGCCCATCCCGCCCCTAACTCCGCCCAGTTCCGCCCATTCTCCGCCCCATGGCTGACTAATTT
TTTTTATTTATGCAGAGGCCGAGGCCGCCTCTGCCTCTGAGCTATTCCAGAAGTAGTGAGGAGGCTTTTT
TGGAGGCCTAGGCTTTTGCAAAAAGCTTACCATGACCGAGTACAAGCCCACGGTGCGCCTCGCCACCCGC
GACGACGTCCCCAGGGCCGTACGCACCCTCGCCGCCGCGTTCGCCGACTACCCCGCCACGCGCCACACCG
TCGATCCGGACCGCCACATCGAGCGGGTCACCGAGCTGCAAGAACTCTTCCTCACGCGCGTCGGGCTCGA
CATCGGCAAGGTGTGGGTCGCGGACGACGGCGCCGCGGTGGCGGTCTGGACCACGCCGGAGAGCGTCGAA
GCGGGGGCGGTGTTCGCCGAGATCGGCCCGCGCATGGCCGAGTTGAGCGGTTCCCGGCTGGCCGCGCAGC
AACAGATGGAAGGCCTCCTGGCGCCGCACCGGCCCAAGGAGCCCGCGTGGTTCCTGGCCACCGTCGGCGT
CTCGCCCGACCACCAGGGCAAGGGTCTGGGCAGCGCCGTCGTGCTCCCCGGAGTGGAGGCGGCCGAGCGC
GCCGGGGTGCCCGCCTTCCTGGAGACCTCCGCGCCCCGCAACCTCCCCTTCTACGAGCGGCTCGGCTTCA
CCGTCACCGCCGACGTCGAGTGCCCGAAGGACCGCGCGACCTGGTGCATGACCCGCAAGCCCGGTGCCTG
ACGCCCGCCCCACGACCCGCAGCGCCCGACCGAAAGGAGCGCACGACCCCATGCCAGTCCCAAGTTGACC
AGTGCCGTTCCGGTGCTCACCGCGCGCGACGTCGCCGGAGCGGTCGAGTTCTGGACCGACCGGCTCGGGT
TCTCCCGGGACTTCGTGGAGGACGACTTCGCCGGTGTGGTCCGGGACGACGTGACCCTGTTCATCAGCGC
GGTCCAGGACCAGGTGGTGCCGGACAACACCCTGGCCTGGGTGTGGGTGCGCGGCCTGGACGAGCTGTAC
GCCGAGTGGTCGGAGGTCGTGTCCACGAACTTCCGGGACGCCTCCGGGCCGGCCATGACCGAGATCGGCG
AGCAGCCGTGGGGGCGGGAGTTCGCCCTGCGCGACCCGGCCGGCAACTGCGTGCACTTCGTGGCCGAGGA
GCAGGACTGACACGTGCTACGAGATTTCGATTCCACCGCCGCCTTCTATGAAAGGTTGGGCTTCGGAATC
GTTTTCCGGGACGCCGGCTGGATGATCCTCCAGCGCGGGGATCTCATGCTGGAGTTCTTCGCCCACCCCA
ACTTGTTTATTGCAGCTTATAATGGTTACAAATAAAGCAATAGCATCACAAATTTCACAAATAAAGCATT
TTTTTCACTGCATTCTAGTTGTGGTTTGTCCAAACTCATCAATGTATCTTATCATGTCTGTATACCGTCG
ACCTCTAGCTAGAGCTTGGCGTAATCATGGTCATAGCTGTTTCCTGTGTGAAATTGTTATCCGCTCACAA
TTCCACACAACATACGAGCCGGAAGCATAAAGTGTAAAGCCTGGGGTGCCTAATGAGTGAGCTAACTCAC
ATTAATTGCGTTGCGCTCACTGCCCGCTTTCCAGTCGGGAAACCTGTCGTGCCAGCTGCATTAATGAATC
GGCCAACGCGCGGGGAGAGGCGGTTTGCGTATTGGGCGCTCTTCCGCTTCCTCGCTCACTGACTCGCTGC
GCTCGGTCGTTCGGCTGCGGCGAGCGGTATCAGCTCACTCAAAGGCGGTAATACGGTTATCCACAGAATC
AGGGGATAACGCAGGAAAGAACATGTGAGCAAAAGGCCAGCAAAAGGCCAGGAACCGTAAAAAGGCCGCG
TTGCTGGCGTTTTTCCATAGGCTCCGCCCCCCTGACGAGCATCACAAAAATCGACGCTCAAGTCAGAGGT
GGCGAAACCCGACAGGACTATAAAGATACCAGGCGTTTCCCCCTGGAAGCTCCCTCGTGCGCTCTCCTGT
TCCGACCCTGCCGCTTACCGGATACCTGTCCGCCTTTCTCCCTTCGGGAAGCGTGGCGCTTTCTCATAGC
TCACGCTGTAGGTATCTCAGTTCGGTGTAGGTCGTTCGCTCCAAGCTGGGCTGTGTGCACGAACCCCCCG
TTCAGCCCGACCGCTGCGCCTTATCCGGTAACTATCGTCTTGAGTCCAACCCGGTAAGACACGACTTATC
GCCACTGGCAGCAGCCACTGGTAACAGGATTAGCAGAGCGAGGTATGTAGGCGGTGCTACAGAGTTCTTG
AAGTGGTGGCCTAACTACGGCTACACTAGAAGAACAGTATTTGGTATCTGCGCTCTGCTGAAGCCAGTTA
CCTTCGGAAAAAGAGTTGGTAGCTCTTGATCCGGCAAACAAACCACCGCTGGTAGCGGTGGTTTTTTTGT
TTGCAAGCAGCAGATTACGCGCAGAAAAAAAGGATCTCAAGAAGATCCTTTGATCTTTTCTACGGGGTCT
GACGCTCAGTGGAACGAAAACTCACGTTAAGGGATTTTGGTCATGAGATTATCAAAAAGGATCTTCACCT
AGATCCTTTTAAATTAAAAATGAAGTTTTAAATCAATCTAAAGTATATATGAGTAAACTTGGTCTGACAG
TTACCAATGCTTAATCAGTGAGGCACCTATCTCAGCGATCTGTCTATTTCGTTCATCCATAGTTGCCTGA
CTCCCCGTCGTGTAGATAACTACGATACGGGAGGGCTTACCATCTGGCCCCAGTGCTGCAATGATACCGC
GAGACCCACGCTCACCGGCTCCAGATTTATCAGCAATAAACCAGCCAGCCGGAAGGGCCGAGCGCAGAAG
TGGTCCTGCAACTTTATCCGCCTCCATCCAGTCTATTAATTGTTGCCGGGAAGCTAGAGTAAGTAGTTCG
CCAGTTAATAGTTTGCGCAACGTTGTTGCCATTGCTACAGGCATCGTGGTGTCACGCTCGTCGTTTGGTA
TGGCTTCATTCAGCTCCGGTTCCCAACGATCAAGGCGAGTTACATGATCCCCCATGTTGTGCAAAAAAGC
GGTTAGCTCCTTCGGTCCTCCGATCGTTGTCAGAAGTAAGTTGGCCGCAGTGTTATCACTCATGGTTATG
GCAGCACTGCATAATTCTCTTACTGTCATGCCATCCGTAAGATGCTTTTCTGTGACTGGTGAGTACTCAA
CCAAGTCATTCTGAGAATAGTGTATGCGGCGACCGAGTTGCTCTTGCCCGGCGTCAATACGGGATAATAC
CGCGCCACATAGCAGAACTTTAAAAGTGCTCATCATTGGAAAACGTTCTTCGGGGCGAAAACTCTCAAGG
ATCTTACCGCTGTTGAGATCCAGTTCGATGTAACCCACTCGTGCACCCAACTGATCTTCAGCATCTTTTA
CTTTCACCAGCGTTTCTGGGTGAGCAAAAACAGGAAGGCAAAATGCCGCAAAAAAGGGAATAAGGGCGAC
ACGGAAATGTTGAATACTCATACTCTTCCTTTTTCAATATTATTGAAGCATTTATCAGGGTTATTGTCTC
ATGAGCGGATACATATTTGAATGTATTTAGAAAAATAAACAAATAGGGGTTCCGCGCACATTTCCCCGAA
AAGTGCCACCTGACGTCTAAGAAACCATTATTATCATGACATTAACCTATAAAAATAGGCGTATCACGAG
GCCCTTTCGTCTCGCGCGTTTCGGTGATGACGGTGAAAACCTCTGACACATGCAGCTCCCGGAGACGGTC
ACAGCTTGTCTGTAAGCGGATGCCGGGAGCAGACAAGCCCGTCAGGGCGCGTCAGCGGGTGTTGGCGGGT
GTCGGGGCTGGCTTAACTATGCGGCATCAGAGCAGATTGTACTGAGAGTGCACCATAACGCATTTAAGCA
TAAACACGCACTATGCCGTTCTTCTCATGTATATATATATACAGGCAACACGCAGATATAGGTGCGACGT
GAACAGTGAGCTGTATGTGCGCAGCTCGCGTTGCATTTTCGGAAGCGCTCGTTTTCGGAAACGCTTTGAA
GTTCCTATTCCGAAGTTCCTATTCTGATCCTAGAAAGTATAGGAACTTCAGAGCGCTTTTGAAAACCAAA
AGCGCTCTGAAGACGCACTTTCAAAAAACCAAAAACGCACCGGACTGTAACGAGCTACTAAAATATTGCG
AATACCGCTTCCACAAACATTGCTCAAAAGTATCTCTTTGCTATATATCTCTGTGCTATATCCCTATATA
ACCTACCCATCCACCTTTCGCTCCTTGAACTTGCATCTAAACTCGACCTCTACATTTTTTATGTTTATCT
CTAGTATTACTCTTTAGACAAAAAAATTGTAGTAAGAACTATTCATAGAGTGAATCGAAAACAATACGAA
AATGTAAACATTTCCTATACGTAGTATATAGAGACAAAATAGAAGAAACCGTTCATAATTTTCTGACCAA
TGAAGAATCATCAACGCTATCACTTTCTGTTCACAAAGTATGCGCAATCCACATCGGTATAGAATATAAT
CGGGGATGCCTTTATCTTGAAAAAATGCACCCGCAGCTTCGCTAGTAATCAGTAAACGCGGGAAGTGGAG
TCAGGCTTTTTTTATGGAAGAGAAAATAGACACCAAAGTAGCCTTCTTCTAACCTTAACGGACCTACAGT
GCAAAAAGTTATCAAGAGACTGCATTATAGAGCGCACAAAGGAGAAAAAAAGTAATCTAAGATGCTTTGT
TAGAAAAATAGCGCTCTCGGGATGCATTTTTGTAGAACAAAAAAGAAGTATAGATTCTTTGTTGGTAAAA
TAGCGCTCTCGCGTTGCATTTCTGTTCTGTAAAAATGCAGCTCAGATTCTTTGTTTGAAAAATTAGCGCT
CTCGCGTTGCATTTTTGTTTTACAAAAATGAAGCACAGATTCTTCGTTGGTAAAATAGCGCTTTCGCGTT
GCATTTCTGTTCTGTAAAAATGCAGCTCAGATTCTTTGTTTGAAAAATTAGCGCTCTCGCGTTGCATTTT
TGTTCTACAAAATGAAGCACAGATGCTTCGTTAACAAAGATATGCTATTGAAGTGCAAGATGGAAACGCA
GAAAATGAACCGGGGATGCGACGTGCAAGATTACCTATGCAATAGATGCAATAGTTTCTCCAGGAACCGA
AATACATACATTGTCTTCCGTAAAGCGCTAGACTATATATTATTATACAGGTTCAAATATACTATCTGTT
TCAGGGAAAACTCCCAGGTTCGGATGTTCAAAATTCAATGATGGGTAACAAGTAGCTTTTCAATTCAATT
CATCATTTTTTTTTTATTCTTTTTTTCTTCGTACGCTGCAGGTCGACAACCCTTAATATAACTTCGTATA
ATGTATGCTATACGAAGTTATTAGGTCTAGAGATCTGAATTCGAGCTCGTTTAAACTGGATGGCGGCGTT
AGTATCGAATCGACAGCAGTATAGCGACCAGCATTCACATACGATTGACGCATGATATTACTTTCTGCGC
ACTTAACTTCGCATCTGGGCAGATGATGTCGAGGCGAAAAAAAATATAAATCACGCTAACATTTGATTAA
AATAGAACAACTACAATATAAAAAAACTATACAAATGACAAGTTCTTGAAAACAAGAATCTTTTTATTGT
CAGTACCTATTAATGGGGAGCGCTGATTCTCTTTTGGTACGCTTCCCATCCAGCATTTCTGTATCTTTCA
CCTTCAACCTTAGGATCTCTACCCTTGGCGAAAAGTCCTCTGCCAACAATGATGATATCTGATCCACCAC
TTACAACTTCGTCGACGGTTCTGTACTGCTGACCCAATGCATCGCCTTTGTCGTCTAAACCTACACCTGG
GGTCATGATTAGCCAATCAAACCCTTCTTCTCTTCCTCCCATATCGTTCTGAGCAATGAACCCAATAACG
AAATCTTTATCACTCTTTGCAATATCAACGGTACCCTTAGTATATTCACCGTGTGCTAGAGAACCCTTGG
AAGACAATTCAGCAAGCATCAATAATCCCCTTGGTTCTTTGGTGACCTCTTGCGCACCTTGTTTCAAGCC
AGCAACAATACCAGCACCAGTAACCCCGTGGGCGTTGGTGATATCAGACCATTCTGCGATACGGTAAACG
CCCGATGTATATTGTAATTTGACTGTGTTACCGATATCGGCGAATTTTCTGTCCTCAAATATCAAGAACT
TGTATTTCTCTGCCAATGCTTTCAATGGAACGACAGTACCCTCATAACTGAAATCATCCAAGATATCAAC
GTGTGTTTTCAAAAGGCAAATGTATGGACCCAACGTTTCAACAAGTTTCAATAGCTCATCAGTCGAACGA
ACGTCAAGGGAAGCACACAAATTGGTCTTCTTTTCATCCATTAAACGTAAAAGTTTCGATGCAACCGGAC
TTGCATGAGTCTCAGCTCTACTGGTATATGATTTTGTGGACATGGTTGTTTATGTTCGGATGTGATGTGA
GAACTGTATCCTAGCAAGATTTTAAAAGGAAGTATATGAAAGAAGAACCTCAGTGGCAAATCCTAACCTT
TTATATTTCTCTACAGGGGCGCGGCGTGGGGACAATTCAACGCGTCTGTGAGGGGAGCGTTTCCCTGCTC
GCAGGTCTGCAGCGAGGAGCCGTAATTTTTGCTTCGCGCCGTGCGGCCATCAAAATGTATGGATGCAAAT
GATTATACATGGGGATGTATGGGCTAAATGTACGGGCGACAGTCACATCATGCCCCTGAGCTGCGCACGT
CAAGACTGTCAAGGAGGGTATTCTGGGCCTCCATGTCGCTGGCCGGGTGACCCGGCGGGGACGAGGCAAG
CTAAACAGATCCAAGCTTCTCGAGAACCCTTAATATAACTTCGTATAATGTATGCTATACGAAGTTATTA
GGTGATATCAGATCCACTAGTGGCCTATGCATTGCATGAAGAATCTGCTTAGGGTTAGGCGTTTTGCGCT
GCTTCGCGATGTACGGGCCAGATATACGCGTTGACATTGATTATTGACTAGTTATTAATAGTAATCAATT
ACGGGGTCATTAGTTCATAGCCCATATATGGAGTTCCGCGTTACATAACTTACGGTAAATGGCCCGCCTG
GCTGACCGCCCAACGACCCCCGCCCATTGACGTCAATAATGACGTATGTTCCCATAGTAACGCCAATAGG
GACTTTCCATTGACGTCAATGGGTGGAGTATTTACGGTAAACTGCCCACTTGGCAGTACATCAAGTGTAT
CATATGCCAAGTACGCCCCCTATTGACGTCAATGACGGTAAATGGCCCGCCTGGCATTATGCCCAGTACA
TGACCTTATGGGACTTTCCTACTTGGCAGTACATCTACGTATTAGTCATCGCTATTACCATGGTGATGCG
GTTTTGGCAGTACATCAATGGGCGTGGATAGCGGTTTGACTCACGGGGATTTCCAAGTCTCCACCCCATT
GACGTCAATGGGAGTTTGTTTTGGCACCAAAATCAACGGGACTTTCCAAAATGTCGTAACAACTCCGCCC
CATTGACGCAAATGGGCGGTAGGCGTGTACGGTGGGAGGTCTATATAAGCAGCGCGTTTTGCCTGTACTG
GGTCTCTCTGGTTAGACCAGATCTGAGCCTGGGAGCTCTCTGGCTAACTAGGGAACCCACTGCTTAAGCC
TCAATAAAGCTTGCCTTGAGTGCTTCAAGTAGTGTGTGCCCGTCTGTTGTGTGACTCTGGTAACTAGAGA
TCCCTCAGACCCTTTTAGTCAGTGTGGAAAATCTCTAGCAGTGGCGCCCGAACAGGGACTTGAAAGCGAA
AGGGAAACCAGAGGAGCTCTCTCGACGCAGGACTCGGCTTGCTGAAGCGCGCACGGCAAGAGGCGAGGGG
CGGCGACTGGTGAGTACGCCAAAAATTTTGACTAGCGGAGGCTAGAAGGAGAGAGATGGGTGCGAGAGCG
TCAGTATTAAGCGGGGGAGAATTAGATCGCGATGGGAAAAAATTCGGTTAAGGCCAGGGGGAAAGAAAAA
ATATAAATTAAAACATATAGTATGGGCAAGCAGGGAGCTAGAACGATTCGCAGTTAATCCTGGCCTGTTA
GAAACATCAGAAGGCTGTAGACAAATACTGGGACAGCTACAACCATCCCTTCAGACAGGATCAGAAGAAC
TTAGATCATTATATAATACAGTAGCAACCCTCTATTGTGTGCATCAAAGGATAGAGATAAAAGACACCAA
GGAAGCTTTAGACAAGATAGAGGAAGAGCAAAACAAAAGTAAGACCACCGCACAGCAAGCGGCCGCTGAT
CTTCAGACCTGGAGGAGGAGATATGAGGGACAATTGGAGAAGTGAATTATATAAATATAAAGTAGTAAAA
ATTGAACCATTAGGAGTAGCACCCACCAAGGCAAAGAGAAGAGTGGTGCAGAGAGAAAAAAGAGCAGTGG
GAATAGGAGCTTTGTTCCTTGGGTTCTTGGGAGCAGCAGGAAGCACTATGGGCGCAGCGTCAATGACGCT
GACGGTACAGGCCAGACAATTATTGTCTGGTATAGTGCAGCAGCAGAACAATTTGCTGAGGGCTATTGAG
GCGCAACAGCATCTGTTGCAACTCACAGTCTGGGGCATCAAGCAGCTCCAGGCAAGAATCCTGGCTGTGG
AAAGATACCTAAAGGATCAACAGCTCCTGGGGATTTGGGGTTGCTCTGGAAAACTCATTTGCACCACTGC
TGTGCCTTGGAATGCTAGTTGGAGTAATAAATCTCTGGAACAGATTTGGAATCACACGACCTGGATGGAG
TGGGACAGAGAAATTAACAATTACACAAGCTTAATACACTCCTTAATTGAAGAATCGCAAAACCAGCAAG
AAAAGAATGAACAAGAATTATTGGAATTAGATAAATGGGCAAGTTTGTGGAATTGGTTTAACATAACAAA
TTGGCTGTGGTATATAAAATTATTCATAATGATAGTAGGAGGCTTGGTAGGTTTAAGAATAGTTTTTGCT
GTACTTTCTATAGTGAATAGAGTTAGGCAGGGATATTCACCATTATCGTTTCAGACCCACCTCCCAACCC
CGAGGGGACCCGACAGGCCCGAAGGAATAGAAGAAGAAGGTGGAGAGAGAGACAGAGACAGATCCATTCG
ATTAGTGAACGGATCGGCACTGCGTGCGCCAATTCTGCAGACAAATGGCAGTATTCATCCACAATTTTAA
AAGAAAAGGGGGGATTGGGGGGTACAGTGCAGGGGAAAGAATAGTAGACATAATAGCAACAGACATACAA
ACTAAAGAATTACAAAAACAAATTACAAAAATTCAAAATTTTCGGGTTTATTACAGGGACAGCAGAGATC
CAGTTTGGTTAATTAACATT
Features (pLannotate 1.2.2; 40 found; start..end, strand, type, name):
   1314..2033    +  CDS            EGFP: the original enhanced GFP (Yang et al., 1996) mammalian codon-optimized
   2050..2074    +  misc_feature   MCS (fragment): pBluescript multiple cloning site
   2074..2662    +  misc_feature   WPRE: woodchuck hepatitis virus posttranscriptional regulatory element
   2599..3180    +  CDS            nef (fragment): NEF_HV1H2 - Experimental evidence at protein level: Swiss-Prot protein existence level 1. Extracellular Nef protein targets CD4(+) T-lymphocytes for apoptosis by interacting with CXCR4 surface receptors. From Human immunodeficiency virus type 1 group M subtype B (isolate HXB2) (HIV-1).
   3187..3367    +  LTR            5' LTR (truncated): truncated 5' long terminal repeat (LTR) from HIV-1
   3399..3623    +  polyA_signal   bGH poly(A) signal: bovine growth hormone polyadenylation signal
   3627..3648    +  promoter       SV40 promoter (fragment): SV40 enhancer and early promoter
   3669..4097    +  rep_origin     f1 ori (sequence partly withheld): f1 bacteriophage origin of replication; arrow indicates direction of (+) strand synthesis
   4111..4440    +  promoter       SV40 promoter: SV40 enhancer and early promoter
   4450..5049    +  CDS            PuroR: puromycin N-acetyltransferase; pac from Streptomyces; confers resistance to puromycin
   5108..5478    +  CDS            BleoR (fragment): antibiotic-binding protein; Sh ble from Streptoalloteichus hindustanus; confers resistance to bleomycin, phleomycin, and Zeocin™
   5488..5613    +  CDS            ble (fragment): BLE_KLEPN - Experimental evidence at protein level: Swiss-Prot protein existence level 1. Binding protein with a strong affinity to the bleomycin family of antibiotics. Binds to CL990; an antimitotic-antibiotic compound. From Klebsiella pneumoniae.
   5608..5729    +  polyA_signal   SV40 poly(A) signal: SV40 polyadenylation signal
   5800..5822    -  protein_bind   lac operator (fragment): The lac repressor binds to the lac operator to inhibit transcription in E. coli. This inhibition can be relieved by adding lactose or isopropyl-β-D-thiogalactopyranoside (IPTG). lac repressor encoded by lacI
   5826..5856    -  promoter       lac promoter: promoter for the E. coli lac operon
   5871..5892    -  protein_bind   CAP binding site: CAP binding activates transcription in the presence of cAMP. E. coli catabolite activator protein
   5905..5997    -  CDS            lacI (fragment): lac repressor; lacI; The lac repressor binds to the lac operator to inhibit transcription in E. coli. This inhibition can be relieved by adding lactose or isopropyl-β-D-thiogalactopyranoside (IPTG).
   6180..6768    -  rep_origin     ori: high-copy-number ColE1/pMB1/pBR322/pUC origin of replication
   6939..7799    -  CDS            AmpR: β-lactamase; bla; confers resistance to ampicillin, carbenicillin, and related antibiotics
   7800..7904    -  promoter       AmpR promoter: bla
   7999..8034    +  CDS            rop (fragment): Rop protein, which maintains plasmids at low copy number; rop
   8136..8185    +  misc_feature   bom (fragment): basis of mobility region from pBR322
   8336..8363    +  protein_bind   FRT (mutant) (fragment): FRT site with a mutation in the core sequence (Azam et al., 1997) FLP recombinase from the Saccharomyces cerevisiae 2μ plasmid
   8368..9350    +  rep_origin     2μ ori: yeast 2μ plasmid origin of replication
   9504..9581    -  CDS            RAF1 (fragment): RAF_YEAST - Experimental evidence at transcript level: Swiss-Prot protein existence level 2. Antagonizes transcriptional repression of recombinase FLP by REP1-REP2. May play a role in plasmid partitioning. From Saccharomyces cerevisiae (strain ATCC 204508 / S288c) (Baker's yeast).
   9587..9624    +  promoter       URA3 promoter (fragment): S. cerevisiae URA3
   9656..9689    -  protein_bind   loxP: Cre-mediated recombination occurs in the 8-bp core sequence (GCATACAT). Cre recombinase
   9755..9952    -  terminator     TEF terminator: Ashbya gossypii TEF terminator
   9976..10761   -  CDS            URA3: PYRF_YEAST - Experimental evidence at protein level: Swiss-Prot protein existence level 1. From Saccharomyces cerevisiae (strain ATCC 204508 / S288c) (Baker's yeast).
  10762..11105   -  promoter       TEF promoter: Ashbya gossypii TEF promoter
  11173..11206   -  protein_bind   loxP: Cre-mediated recombination occurs in the 8-bp core sequence (GCATACAT). Cre recombinase
  11311..11690   +  enhancer       CMV enhancer: human cytomegalovirus immediate early enhancer
  11691..11890   +  promoter       CMV promoter: human cytomegalovirus (CMV) immediate early promoter
  11908..12088   +  LTR            5' LTR (truncated): truncated 5' long terminal repeat (LTR) from HIV-1
  12135..12260   +  misc_feature   HIV-1 Ψ: packaging signal of human immunodeficiency virus type 1
  12244..12607   +  CDS            HIV-1 gag (fragment): gag protein from human immunodeficiency virus 1; gag
  12753..12986   +  misc_feature   RRE: The Rev response element (RRE) of HIV-1 allows for Rev-dependent mRNA export from the nucleus to the cytoplasm.
  13363..13463   +  CDS            Rev (fragment): human immunodeficiency virus 1 (HIV-1) Rev protein; rev; enhances nuclear export of unspliced and incompletely spliced viral mRNAs
  13513..13630   +  misc_feature   cPPT/CTS: central polypurine tract and central termination sequence of HIV-1
  13675..1286    +  promoter       CaMKII promoter (across the origin): promoter for the mouse calcium/calmodulin-dependent kinase II α subunit
