[The description below was written by a language model from this plasmid's Addgene catalogue record and pLannotate feature annotations shown in this document.]
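Description:
pJJH1338 is a 13.7 kb triple shuttle vector built on the lentiviral backbone L22-EGFP, designed to be handled in bacteria, budding yeast and mammalian cells. In E. coli it is maintained by a high-copy ColE1/pUC-type origin with ampicillin resistance, and an f1 origin is also present. For yeast, the plasmid carries a 2μ origin of replication and the Saccharomyces cerevisiae URA3 gene, which is listed as the insert. URA3 is driven by the Ashbya gossypii TEF promoter and terminator, and the cassette is flanked by two loxP sites, so it could in principle be excised by Cre recombinase. These yeast elements lie outside the lentiviral transfer region, next to the bacterial backbone. Judging by the title of the associated publication on shuttle vectors, they presumably allow the plasmid to be modified in yeast, although the record does not spell out the cloning strategy.

The lentiviral portion begins with a CMV enhancer/promoter fused to a truncated HIV-1 5' LTR, which drives production of the genomic RNA in packaging cells. This is followed by the Ψ packaging signal with a gag fragment, the Rev response element and the cPPT/CTS. The internal expression cassette uses the mouse CaMKIIα promoter to drive EGFP, followed by a short multiple cloning site fragment and a WPRE that enhances transcript expression. It ends in a second truncated LTR and a bGH polyadenylation signal. An SV40 promoter-driven puromycin resistance gene, located outside the LTRs alongside remnants of a bleomycin resistance gene, provides selection in transfected mammalian cells. The CaMKIIα promoter and the publication title point to use in lentivirus-mediated EGFP expression in neurons.
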