Addgene plasmid #36912: pJJH1338
Depositing lab: Jürgen Heinisch. Depositing organization: Universitaet Osnabrueck. Publication: Triple mammalian/yeast/bacterial shuttle vectors for single and combined Lentivirus- and Sindbis virus-mediated infections of neurons. Bakota L, Brandt R, Heinisch JJ. Mol Genet Genomics. 2012 Apr;287(4):313-24. Epub 2012 Feb 12. 10.1007/s00438-012-0680-1 PubMed 22327349.
Backbone
  Vector backbone: L22-EGFP
  Total vector size (bp): 13678
  Vector type: Mammalian Expression, Bacterial Expression, Yeast Expression, Lentiviral
  Selectable markers: Puromycin, URA3
Growth in bacteria
  Bacterial resistance: Ampicillin, 100 μg/mL
  Growth temperature: 37°C
  Growth strain: Stbl3
  Copy number: High Copy
Gene/Insert
  Gene/Insert name: ScURA3
  Species: S. cerevisiae (budding yeast)
  Insert size (bp): 803
Terms and licenses: Academic/Nonprofit Terms; Industry Terms: Not Available to Industry
How to cite: pJJH1338 was a gift from Jürgen Heinisch (Addgene plasmid # 36912 ; http://n2t.net/addgene:36912 ; RRID:Addgene_36912)
