>Addgene plasmid #36912 | pJJH1338 | addgene partial sequence | sequence record 47693 | CAGenhancer-F 5'-GGGCGTACTTGGCATATGAT-3'
TTGACGTCAATGGAAAGTCCCTATTGGCGTTACTATGGGAACATACGTCATTATTGACGTCAATGGGCGG
GGGTCGTTGGGCGGTCAGCCAGGCGGGCCATTTACCGTAAGTTATGTAACGCGGAACTCCATATATGGGC
TATGAACTAATGACCCCGTAATTGATTACTATTAATAACTAGTCAATAATCAATGTCAACGCGTATATCT
GGCCCGTACATCGCGAAGCAGCGCAAAACGCCTAACCCTAAGCAGATTCTTCATGCAATGCATAGGCCAC
TAGTGGATCTGATATCACCTAATAACTTCGTATAGCATACATTATACGAAGTTATATTAAGGGTTCTCGA
GAAGCTTGGATCTGTTTAGCTTGCCTCGTCCCCGCCGGGTCACCCGGCCAGCGACATGGAGGCCCAGAAT
ACCCTCCTTGACAGTCTTGACGTGCGCAGCTCAGGGGCATGATGTGACTGTCGCCCGTACATTTAGCCCA
TACATCCCCATGTATAATCATTTGCATCCATACATTTTGATGGCCGCACGGCGCGAAGCAAAAATTACGG
CTCCTCGCTGCAGACCTGCGAGCAGGGAAACGCTCCCCTCACAGACGCGTTGAATTGTCCCCACGCCGCG
CCCCTGTAGAGAAATATAAAAGGTTAGGATTTGCCACTGAGGTTCTTCTTTCATATACTTCCTTTTAAAA
TCTTGCTAGGATACAGTTCTCACATCACATCCGAACATAAACAACCATGTC
