>Addgene plasmid #36912 | pJJH1338 | addgene partial sequence | sequence record 47696 | WPRE-R 5'-CATAGCGTAAAAGGAGCAACA-3'
GAGGTTGATTATCGATAAGCTTGATATCGAATTCTAGAGTCGCGGCCGCTTTACTTGTACAGCTCGTCCA
TGCCGAGAGTGATCCCGGCGGCGGTCACGAACTCCAGCAGGACCATGTGATCGCGCTTCTCGTTGGGGTC
TTTGCTCAGGGCGGACTGGGTGCTCAGGTAGTGGTTGTCGGGCAGCAGCACGGGGCCGTCGCCGATGGGG
GTGTTCTGCTGGTAGTGGTCGGCGAGCTGCACGCTGCCGTCCTCGATGTTGTGGCGGATCTTGAAGTTCA
CCTTGATGCCGTTCTTCTGCTTGTCGGCCATGATATAGACGTTGTGGCTGTTGTAGTTGTACTCCAGCTT
GTGCCCCAGGATGTTGCCGTCCTCCTTGAAGTCGATGCCCTTCAGCTCGATGCGGTTCACCAGGGTGTCG
CCCTCGAACTTCACCTCGGCGCGGGTCTTGTAGTTGCCGTCGTCCTTGAAGAAGATGGTGCGCTCCTGGA
CGTAGCCTTCGGGCATGGCGGACTTGAAGAAGTCGTGCTGCTTCATGTGGTCGGGGTAGCGGCTGAAGCA
CTGCACGCCGTAGGTCAGGGTGGTCACGAGGGTGGGCCAGGGCACGGGCAGCTTGCCGGTGGTGCAGATG
AACTTCAGGGTCAGCTTGCCGTAGGTGGCATCGCCCTCGCCCTCGCCGGACACGCTGAACTTGTGGCCGT
TTACGTCGCCGTCCAGCTCGACCAGGATGGGCACCACCCCGGTGAACAGCTCCTCGCCCTTGCTCACCAT
GGTGGCGAC
